Addgene plasmid #225528: pHM126
Depositing lab: Jared Toettcher. Publication: Recording morphogen signals reveals mechanisms underlying gastruloid symmetry breaking. McNamara HM, Solley SC, Adamson B, Chan MM, Toettcher JE. Nat Cell Biol. 2024 Oct 2. doi: 10.1038/s41556-024-01521-9. PubMed 39358450.
Backbone
  Vector backbone: piggyBac
  Vector type: Mammalian Expression
Growth in bacteria
  Bacterial resistance: Ampicillin, 100 μg/mL
  Growth temperature: 37°C
  Growth strain: DH5alpha
  Copy number: Unknown
Gene/Insert
  Gene/Insert name: GFP
Depositor comments: Please visit https://doi.org/10.1101/2023.06.02.543474 for bioRxiv preprint.
How to cite: pHM126 was a gift from Jared Toettcher (Addgene plasmid # 225528 ; http://n2t.net/addgene:225528 ; RRID:Addgene_225528)
