[The description below was written by a language model from this plasmid's Addgene catalogue record and pLannotate feature annotations shown in this document.]
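Description:
pHM126 is a mammalian expression plasmid catalogued on a piggyBac backbone, carrying a GFP reporter cassette. It is propagated in E. coli through a high-copy ColE1/pUC-type origin and selected with ampicillin via the β-lactamase gene and its native promoter. Remnants of cloning-vector sequence (fragments of bom, rop and lacI, plus the CAP site, lac promoter and lac operator) are also present and have no evident role in the mammalian payload. Although the backbone is listed as piggyBac, the automated feature table does not annotate transposon terminal repeats, so their presence and position cannot be confirmed from the annotation alone. No mammalian selection marker is annotated either.

The payload is EGFP driven by a minimal TATA-box promoter (minP), which has low basal activity and normally depends on upstream response elements to confer inducible transcription. The record does not state which response elements, if any, sit upstream of minP, and none are annotated in the short region preceding it. The EGFP coding sequence is followed directly by a fragment of mouse ornithine decarboxylase, an arrangement consistent with a PEST-type degradation domain that shortens the protein's half-life so that fluorescence tracks recent promoter activity rather than accumulated signal. An SV40 polyadenylation signal lies downstream, annotated on the opposite strand. A synthetic poly(A) signal and the human α2-globin RNA polymerase II pause site lie just upstream of the promoter across the circular junction, an arrangement that insulates the minimal promoter from read-through transcription. The associated publication concerns recording morphogen signals in gastruloids, which suggests use as a destabilised signalling reporter or a baseline control, though the record does not specify the pathway.
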