Features (pLannotate 1.2.2; 15 found; start..end, strand, type, name):
    156..187     +  promoter       minP: minimal TATA-box promoter with low basal activity
    249..965     +  CDS            EGFP: EGFP is a basic (constitutively fluorescent) green fluorescent protein published in 1996, derived from Aequorea victoria. It is reported to be a rapidly-maturing weak dimer with moderate acid sensitivity.
    948..1091    +  CDS            Odc1 (fragment): DCOR_MOUSE - Also known as Odc. Experimental evidence at protein level: Swiss-Prot protein existence level 1. Catalyzes the first and rate-limiting step of polyamine biosynthesis that converts ornithine into putrescine, which is the precursor for the polyamines, spermidine and spermine. Polyamines are essential for cell proliferation and are implicated in cellular processes, ranging from DNA replication to apoptosis. From Mus musculus (Mouse).
   1138..1259    -  polyA_signal   SV40 poly(A) signal: SV40 polyadenylation signal
   1648..1747    -  misc_feature   bom (fragment): basis of mobility region from pBR322
   1849..1884    -  CDS            rop (fragment): Rop protein, which maintains plasmids at low copy number; rop
   1979..2083    +  promoter       AmpR promoter: bla
   2084..2944    +  CDS            AmpR: β-lactamase; bla; confers resistance to ampicillin, carbenicillin, and related antibiotics
   3115..3703    +  rep_origin     ori: high-copy-number ColE1/pMB1/pBR322/pUC origin of replication
   3886..3978    +  CDS            lacI (fragment): lac repressor; lacI; The lac repressor binds to the lac operator to inhibit transcription in E. coli. This inhibition can be relieved by adding lactose or isopropyl-β-D-thiogalactopyranoside (IPTG).
   3991..4012    +  protein_bind   CAP binding site: CAP binding activates transcription in the presence of cAMP. E. coli catabolite activator protein
   4027..4057    +  promoter       lac promoter: promoter for the E. coli lac operon
   4065..4081    +  protein_bind   lac operator: The lac repressor binds to the lac operator to inhibit transcription in E. coli. This inhibition can be relieved by adding lactose or isopropyl-β-D-thiogalactopyranoside (IPTG). lac repressor encoded by lacI
   4503..4551    +  polyA_signal   poly(A) signal: synthetic polyadenylation signal
   4565..4656    +  misc_feature   pause site: RNA polymerase II transcriptional pause signal from the human α2 globin gene
>Addgene plasmid #225528 | pHM126 | addgene full sequence | sequence record 453877 | Addgene NGS Result
CGAGCTCTTACGCGAGATCAAAGGGGGTAAGATCAAAGGGGGTAAGATCAAAGGGGCGCGAGATCAAAGG
GGGTAAGATCAAAGGGGGTAAGATCAAAGGGGGTAAGATCAAAGGGGCGCGCCCGCGTGCTAGCCCGGGC
TCGAGATCTAGACTCTAGAGGGTATATAATGGAAGCTCGAATTCCAGCTTGGCATTCCGGTACTGTTGGT
AAAAAGCTTGGCATTCCGGTACTGTTGGTAAAGCCACCATGGTGAGCAAGGGCGAGGAGCTGTTCACCGG
GGTGGTGCCCATCCTGGTCGAGCTGGACGGCGACGTAAACGGCCACAAGTTCAGCGTGTCCGGCGAGGGC
GAGGGCGATGCCACCTACGGCAAGCTGACCCTGAAGTTCATCTGCACCACCGGCAAGCTGCCCGTGCCCT
GGCCCACCCTCGTGACCACCCTGACCTACGGCGTGCAGTGCTTCAGCCGCTACCCCGACCACATGAAGCA
GCACGACTTCTTCAAGTCCGCCATGCCCGAAGGCTACGTCCAGGAGCGCACCATCTTCTTCAAGGACGAC
GGCAACTACAAGACCCGCGCCGAGGTGAAGTTCGAGGGCGACACCCTGGTGAACCGCATCGAGCTGAAGG
GCATCGACTTCAAGGAGGACGGCAACATCCTGGGGCACAAGCTGGAGTACAACTACAACAGCCACAACGT
CTATATCATGGCCGACAAGCAGAAGAACGGCATCAAGGTGAACTTCAAGATCCGCCACAACATCGAGGAC
GGCAGCGTGCAGCTCGCCGACCACTACCAGCAGAACACCCCCATCGGCGACGGCCCCGTGCTGCTGCCCG
ACAACCACTACCTGAGCACCCAGTCCGCCCTGAGCAAAGACCCCAACGAGAAGCGCGATCACATGGTCCT
GCTGGAGTTCGTGACCGCCGCCGGGATCACTCTCGGCATGGACGAGCTGTACAAGAAGCTTAGCCATGGC
TTCCCGCCGGAGGTGGAGGAGCAGGATGATGGCACGCTGCCCATGTCTTGTGCCCAGGAGAGCGGGATGG
ACCGTCACCCTGCAGCCTGTGCTTCTGCTAGGATCAATGTGTGATAATTCTAGAGTCGGGGCGGCCGGCC
GCTTCGAGCAGACATGATAAGATACATTGATGAGTTTGGACAAACCACAACTAGAATGCAGTGAAAAAAA
TGCTTTATTTGTGAAATTTGTGATGCTATTGCTTTATTTGTAACCATTATAAGCTGCAATAAACAAGTTA
ACAACAACAATTGCATTCATTTTATGTTTCAGGTTCAGGGGGAGGTGTGGGAGGTTTTTTAAAGCAAGCG
AAAGGAGCGCACGACCCCATGCATCGATACTAGTTAAAAGTTTTGTTACTTTATAGAAGAAATTTTGAGT
TTTTGTTTTTTTTTAATAAATAAATAAACATAAATAAATTGTTTGTTGAATTTATTATTAGTATGTAAGT
GTAAATATAATAAAACTTAATATCTATTCAAATTAATAAATAAACCTCGATATACAGACCGATAAAACAC
ATGCGTCAATTTTACGCATGATTATCTTTAACGTACGTCACAATATGATTATCTTTCTAGGGTTAATCTA
GTATACGCGTATGCGGCCGCTTAATTAATCCATGGCGCCTGATGCGGTATTTTCTCCTTACGCATCTGTG
CGGTATTTCACACCGCATATGGTGCACTCTCAGTACAATCTGCTCTGATGCCGCATAGTTAAGCCAGCCC
CGACACCCGCCAACACCCGCTGACGCGCCCTGACGGGCTTGTCTGCTCCCGGCATCCGCTTACAGACAAG
CTGTGACCGTCTCCGGGAGCTGCATGTGTCAGAGGTTTTCACCGTCATCACCGAAACGCGCGAGACGAAA
GGGCCTCGTGATACGCCTATTTTTATAGGTTAATGTCATGATAATAATGGTTTCTTAGACGTCAGGTGGC
ACTTTTCGGGGAAATGTGCGCGGAACCCCTATTTGTTTATTTTTCTAAATACATTCAAATATGTATCCGC
TCATGAGACAATAACCCTGATAAATGCTTCAATAATATTGAAAAAGGAAGAGTATGAGTATTCAACATTT
CCGTGTCGCCCTTATTCCCTTTTTTGCGGCATTTTGCCTTCCTGTTTTTGCTCACCCAGAAACGCTGGTG
AAAGTAAAAGATGCTGAAGATCAGTTGGGTGCACGAGTGGGTTACATCGAACTGGATCTCAACAGCGGTA
AGATCCTTGAGAGTTTTCGCCCCGAAGAACGTTTTCCAATGATGAGCACTTTTAAAGTTCTGCTATGTGG
CGCGGTATTATCCCGTATTGACGCCGGGCAAGAGCAACTCGGTCGCCGCATACACTATTCTCAGAATGAC
TTGGTTGAGTACTCACCAGTCACAGAAAAGCATCTTACGGATGGCATGACAGTAAGAGAATTATGCAGTG
CTGCCATAACCATGAGTGATAACACTGCGGCCAACTTACTTCTGACAACGATCGGAGGACCGAAGGAGCT
AACCGCTTTTTTGCACAACATGGGGGATCATGTAACTCGCCTTGATCGTTGGGAACCGGAGCTGAATGAA
GCCATACCAAACGACGAGCGTGACACCACGATGCCTGTAGCAATGGCAACAACGTTGCGCAAACTATTAA
CTGGCGAACTACTTACTCTAGCTTCCCGGCAACAATTAATAGACTGGATGGAGGCGGATAAAGTTGCAGG
ACCACTTCTGCGCTCGGCCCTTCCGGCTGGCTGGTTTATTGCTGATAAATCTGGAGCCGGTGAGCGTGGG
TCTCGCGGTATCATTGCAGCACTGGGGCCAGATGGTAAGCCCTCCCGTATCGTAGTTATCTACACGACGG
GGAGTCAGGCAACTATGGATGAACGAAATAGACAGATCGCTGAGATAGGTGCCTCACTGATTAAGCATTG
GTAACTGTCAGACCAAGTTTACTCATATATACTTTAGATTGATTTAAAACTTCATTTTTAATTTAAAAGG
ATCTAGGTGAAGATCCTTTTTGATAATCTCATGACCAAAATCCCTTAACGTGAGTTTTCGTTCCACTGAG
CGTCAGACCCCGTAGAAAAGATCAAAGGATCTTCTTGAGATCCTTTTTTTCTGCGCGTAATCTGCTGCTT
GCAAACAAAAAAACCACCGCTACCAGCGGTGGTTTGTTTGCCGGATCAAGAGCTACCAACTCTTTTTCCG
AAGGTAACTGGCTTCAGCAGAGCGCAGATACCAAATACTGTTCTTCTAGTGTAGCCGTAGTTAGGCCACC
ACTTCAAGAACTCTGTAGCACCGCCTACATACCTCGCTCTGCTAATCCTGTTACCAGTGGCTGCTGCCAG
TGGCGATAAGTCGTGTCTTACCGGGTTGGACTCAAGACGATAGTTACCGGATAAGGCGCAGCGGTCGGGC
TGAACGGGGGGTTCGTGCACACAGCCCAGCTTGGAGCGAACGACCTACACCGAACTGAGATACCTACAGC
GTGAGCTATGAGAAAGCGCCACGCTTCCCGAAGGGAGAAAGGCGGACAGGTATCCGGTAAGCGGCAGGGT
CGGAACAGGAGAGCGCACGAGGGAGCTTCCAGGGGGAAACGCCTGGTATCTTTATAGTCCTGTCGGGTTT
CGCCACCTCTGACTTGAGCGTCGATTTTTGTGATGCTCGTCAGGGGGGCGGAGCCTATGGAAAAACGCCA
GCAACGCGGCCTTTTTACGGTTCCTGGCCTTTTGCTGGCCTTTTGCTCACATGTTCTTTCCTGCGTTATC
CCCTGATTCTGTGGATAACCGTATTACCGCCTTTGAGTGAGCTGATACCGCTCGCCGCAGCCGAACGACC
GAGCGCAGCGAGTCAGTGAGCGAGGAAGCGGAAGAGCGCCCAATACGCAAACCGCCTCTCCCCGCGCGTT
GGCCGATTCATTAATGCAGCTGGCACGACAGGTTTCCCGACTGGAAAGCGGGCAGTGAGCGCAACGCAAT
TAATGTGAGTTAGCTCACTCATTAGGCACCCCAGGCTTTACACTTTATGCTTCCGGCTCGTATGTTGTGT
GGAATTGTGAGCGGATAACAATTTCACACAGGAAACAGCTATGACCATGATTACGCCGGGGCGCGCCATT
CTAGATTAACCCTAGAAAGATAGTCTGCGTAAAATTGACGCATGCATTCTTGAAATATTGCTCTCTCTTT
CTAAATAGCGCGAATCCGTCGCTGTGCATTTAGGACATCTCAGTCGCCGCTTGGAGCTCCCGTGAGGCGT
GCTTGTCAATGCGGTAAGTGTCACTGATTTTGAACTATAACGACCGCGTGAGTCAAAATGACGCATGATT
ATCTTTTACGTGACTTTTAAGATTTAACTCATACGATAATTATATTGTTATTTCATGTTCTACTTACGTG
ATAACTTATTATATATATATTTTCTTGTTATAGATATCAACTAGAATGCTAGCATGGGCCCAGATCTCCG
AGGAGGTACTTGGAGCGGCCGCAATAAAATATCTTTATTTTCATTACATCTGTGTGTTGGTTTTTTGTGT
GAATCGATAGTACTAACATACGCTCTCCATCAAAACAAAACGAAACAAAACAAACTAGCAAAATAGGCTG
TCCCCAGTGCAAGTGCAGGTGCCAGAACATTTCTCTATCGATAGGTAC
